>Addgene plasmid #203332 | pET24-aCatenin(82-906)-His6 | addgene full sequence | sequence record 402783 | Addgene NGS Result
TGGCGAATGGG
[124 nt withheld, positions 12-135]
C
[91 nt withheld, positions 137-227]
A
[49 nt withheld, positions 229-277]
CCTTTGACGTTGGAGTCCACGTTCTTT
[37 nt withheld, positions 305-341]
ACCCTATCTCGGTCTATTCTTTTGATTTATAAGGGATTTTGCCGATTTCGGCCTATTGGTTAAAAAATGA
GCTGATTTAACAAAAATTTAACGCGAATTTTAACAAAATATTAACGCTTACAATTTAGGTGGCACTTTTC
GGGGAAATGTGCGCGGAACCCCTATTTGTTTATTTTTCTAAATACATTCAAATATGTATCCGCTCATGAA
TTAATTCTTAGAAAAACTCATCGAGCATCAAATGAAACTGCAATTTATTCATATCAGGATTATCAATACC
ATATTTTTGAAAAAGCCGTTTCTGTAATGAAGGAGAAAACTCACCGAGGCAGTTCCATAGGATGGCAAGA
TCCTGGTATCGGTCTGCGATTCCGACTCGTCCAACATCAATACAACCTATTAATTTCCCCTCGTCAAAAA
TAAGGTTATCAAGTGAGAAATCACCATGAGTGACGACTGAATCCGGTGAGAATGGCAAAAGTTTATGCAT
TTCTTTCCAGACTTGTTCAACAGGCCAGCCATTACGCTCGTCATCAAAATCACTCGCATCAACCAAACCG
TTATTCATTCGTGATTGCGCCTGAGCGAGACGAAATACGCGATCGCTGTTAAAAGGACAATTACAAACAG
GAATCGAATGCAACCGGCGCAGGAACACTGCCAGCGCATCAACAATATTTTCACCTGAATCAGGATATTC
TTCTAATACCTGGAATGCTGTTTTCCCGGGGATCGCAGTGGTGAGTAACCATGCATCATCAGGAGTACGG
ATAAAATGCTTGATGGTCGGAAGAGGCATAAATTCCGTCAGCCAGTTTAGTCTGACCATCTCATCTGTAA
CATCATTGGCAACGCTACCTTTGCCATGTTTCAGAAACAACTCTGGCGCATCGGGCTTCCCATACAATCG
ATAGATTGTCGCACCTGATTGCCCGACATTATCGCGAGCCCATTTATACCCATATAAATCAGCATCCATG
TTGGAATTTAATCGCGGCCTAGAGCAAGACGTTTCCCGTTGAATATGGCTCATAACACCCCTTGTATTAC
TGTTTATGTAAGCAGACAGTTTTATTGTTCATGACCAAAATCCCTTAACGTGAGTTTTCGTTCCACTGAG
CGTCAGACCCCGTAGAAAAGATCAAAGGATCTTCTTGAGATCCTTTTTTTCTGCGCGTAATCTGCTGCTT
GCAAACAAAAAAACCACCGCTACCAGCGGTGGTTTGTTTGCCGGATCAAGAGCTACCAACTCTTTTTCCG
AAGGTAACTGGCTTCAGCAGAGCGCAGATACCAAATACTGTCCTTCTAGTGTAGCCGTAGTTAGGCCACC
ACTTCAAGAACTCTGTAGCACCGCCTACATACCTCGCTCTGCTAATCCTGTTACCAGTGGCTGCTGCCAG
TGGCGATAAGTCGTGTCTTACCGGGTTGGACTCAAGACGATAGTTACCGGATAAGGCGCAGCGGTCGGGC
TGAACGGGGGGTTCGTGCACACAGCCCAGCTTGGAGCGAACGACCTACACCGAACTGAGATACCTACAGC
GTGAGCTATGAGAAAGCGCCACGCTTCCCGAAGGGAGAAAGGCGGACAGGTATCCGGTAAGCGGCAGGGT
CGGAACAGGAGAGCGCACGAGGGAGCTTCCAGGGGGAAACGCCTGGTATCTTTATAGTCCTGTCGGGTTT
CGCCACCTCTGACTTGAGCGTCGATTTTTGTGATGCTCGTCAGGGGGGCGGAGCCTATGGAAAAACGCCA
GCAACGCGGCCTTTTTACGGTTCCTGGCCTTTTGCTGGCCTTTTGCTCACATGTTCTTTCCTGCGTTATC
CCCTGATTCTGTGGATAACCGTATTACCGCCTTTGAGTGAGCTGATACCGCTCGCCGCAGCCGAACGACC
GAGCGCAGCGAGTCAGTGAGCGAGGAAGCGGAAGAGCGCCTGATGCGGTATTTTCTCCTTACGCATCTGT
GCGGTATTTCACACCGCAATGGTGCACTCTCAGTACAATCTGCTCTGATGCCGCATAGTTAAGCCAGTAT
ACACTCCGCTATCGCTACGTGACTGGGTCATGGCTGCGCCCCGACACCCGCCAACACCCGCTGACGCGCC
CTGACGGGCTTGTCTGCTCCCGGCATCCGCTTACAGACAAGCTGTGACCGTCTCCGGGAGCTGCATGTGT
CAGAGGTTTTCACCGTCATCACCGAAACGCGCGAGGCAGCTGCGGTAAAGCTCATCAGCGTGGTCGTGAA
GCGATTCACAGATGTCTGCCTGTTCATCCGCGTCCAGCTCGTTGAGTTTCTCCAGAAGCGTTAATGTCTG
GCTTCTGATAAAGCGGGCCATGTTAAGGGCGGTTTTTTCCTGTTTGGTCACTGATGCCTCCGTGTAAGGG
GGATTTCTGTTCATGGGGGTAATGATACCGATGAAACGAGAGAGGATGCTCACGATACGGGTTACTGATG
ATGAACATGCCCGGTTACTGGAACGTTGTGAGGGTAAACAACTGGCGGTATGGATGCGGCGGGACCAGAG
AAAAATCACTCAGGGTCAATGCCAGCGCTTCGTTAATACAGATGTAGGTGTTCCACAGGGTAGCCAGCAG
CATCCTGCGATGCAGATCCGGAACATAATGGTGCAGGGCGCTGACTTCCGCGTTTCCAGACTTTACGAAA
CACGGAAACCGAAGACCATTCATGTTGTTGCTCAGGTCGCAGACGTTTTGCAGCAGCAGTCGCTTCACGT
TCGCTCGCGTATCGGTGATTCATTCTGCTAACCAGTAAGGCAACCCCGCCAGCCTAGCCGGGTCCTCAAC
GACAGGAGCACGATCATGCGCACCCGTGGGGCCGCCATGCCGGCGATAATGGCCTGCTTCTCGCCGAAAC
GTTTGGTGGCGGGACCAGTGACGAAGGCTTGAGCGAGGGCGTGCAAGATTCCGAATACCGCAAGCGACAG
GCCGATCATCGTCGCGCTCCAGCGAAAGCGGTCCTCGCCGAAAATGACCCAGAGCGCTGCCGGCACCTGT
CCTACGAGTTGCATGATAAAGAAGACAGTCATAAGTGCGGCGACGATAGTCATGCCCCGCGCCCACCGGA
AGGAGCTGACTGGGTTGAAGGCTCTCAAGGGCATCGGTCGAGATCCCGGTGCCTAATGAGTGAGCTAACT
TACATTAATTGCGTTGCGCTCACTGCCCGCTTTCCAGTCGGGAAACCTGTCGTGCCAGCTGCATTAATGA
ATCGGCCAACGCGCGGGGAGAGGCGGTTTGCGTATTGGGCGCCAGGGTGGTTTTTCTTTTCACCAGTGAG
ACGGGCAACAGCTGATTGCCCTTCACCGCCTGGCCCTGAGAGAGTTGCAGCAAGCGGTCCACGCTGGTTT
GCCCCAGCAGGCGAAAATCCTGTTTGATGGTGGTTAACGGCGGGATATAACATGAGCTGTCTTCGGTATC
GTCGTATCCCACTACCGAGATATCCGCACCAACGCGCAGCCCGGACTCGGTAATGGCGCGCATTGCGCCC
AGCGCCATCTGATCGTTGGCAACCAGCATCGCAGTGGGAACGATGCCCTCATTCAGCATTTGCATGGTTT
GTTGAAAACCGGACATGGCACTCCAGTCGCCTTCCCGTTCCGCTATCGGCTGAATTTGATTGCGAGTGAG
ATATTTATGCCAGCCAGCCAGACGCAGACGCGCCGAGACAGAACTTAATGGGCCCGCTAACAGCGCGATT
TGCTGGTGACCCAATGCGACCAGATGCTCCACGCCCAGTCGCGTACCGTCTTCATGGGAGAAAATAATAC
TGTTGATGGGTGTCTGGTCAGAGACATCAAGAAATAACGCCGGAACATTAGTGCAGGCAGCTTCCACAGC
AATGGCATCCTGGTCATCCAGCGGATAGTTAATGATCAGCCCACTGACGCGTTGCGCGAGAAGATTGTGC
ACCGCCGCTTTACAGGCTTCGACGCCGCTTCGTTCTACCATCGACACCACCACGCTGGCACCCAGTTGAT
CGGCGCGAGATTTAATCGCCGCGACAATTTGCGACGGCGCGTGCAGGGCCAGACTGGAGGTGGCAACGCC
AATCAGCAACGACTGTTTGCCCGCCAGTTGTTGTGCCACGCGGTTGGGAATGTAATTCAGCTCCGCCATC
GCCGCTTCCACTTTTTCCCGCGTTTTCGCAGAAACGTGGCTGGCCTGGTTCACCACGCGGGAAACGGTCT
GATAAGAGACACCGGCATACTCTGCGACATCGTATAACGTTACTGGTTTCACATTCACCACCCTGAATTG
ACTCTCTTCCGGGCGCTATCATGCCATACCGCGAAAGGTTTTGCGCCATTCGATGGTGTCCGGGATCTCG
ACGCTCTCCCTTATGCGACTCCTGCATTAGGAAGCAGCCCAGTAGTAGGTTGAGGCCGTTGAGCACCGCC
GCCGCAAGGAATGGTGCATGCAAGGAGATGGCGCCCAACAGTCCCCCGGCCACGGGGCCTGCCACCATAC
CCACGCCGAAACAAGCGCTCATGAGCCCGAAGTGGCGAGCCCGATCTTCCCCATCGGTGATGTCGGCGAT
ATAGGCGCCAGCAACCGCACCTGTGGCGCCGGTGATGCCGGCCACGATGCGTCCGGCGTAGAGGATCGAG
ATCTCGATCCCGCGAAATTAATACGACTCACTATAGGGGAATTGTGAGCGGATAACAATTCCCCTCTAGA
AATAATTTTGTTTAACTTTAAGAAGGAGATATACATATGGCTAGTGAGAGCCAGTTTCTCAAGGAGGAGC
TTGTGGCTGCTGTAGAAGATGTTCGAAAACAAGGTGATTTGATGAAGGCTGCTGCAGGAGAGTTCGCAGA
TGATCCCTGCTCTTCTGTGAAGCGAGGCAACATGGTTCGGGCAGCTCGAGCTTTGCTCTCTGCTGTTACC
CGGTTGCTGATTTTGGCTGACATGGCAGATGTCTACAAATTACTTGTTCAGCTGAAAGTTGTGGAAGATG
GTATCTTGAAGTTGAGGAATGCTGGCAATGAACAAGACTTAGGAATCCAGTATAAAGCCCTAAAACCTGA
AGTGGATAAGCTGAACATTATGGCAGCCAAAAGACAACAGGAATTGAAAGATGTTGGCCATCGTGATCAG
ATGGCTGCAGCTAGAGGAATCCTGCAGAAGAACGTTCCGATCCTCTATACTGCATCCCAGGCATGCCTAC
AGCACCCTGATGTCGCAGCCTATAAGGCCAACAGGGACCTGATATACAAGCAGCTGCAGCAGGCGGTCAC
AGGCATTTCCAATGCAGCCCAGGCCACTGCCTCAGACGATGCCTCACAGCACCAGGGTGGAGGAGGAGGA
GAACTGGCATATGCACTCAATAACTTTGACAAACAAATCATTGTGGACCCCTTGAGCTTCAGCGAGGAGC
GCTTTAGGCCTTCCCTGGAGGAGCGTCTGGAAAGCATCATTAGTGGGGCTGCCTTGATGGCCGACTCGTC
CTGCACGCGTGATGACCGTCGTGAGCGAATTGTGGCAGAGTGTAATGCTGTCCGCCAGGCCCTGCAGGAC
CTGCTTTCGGAGTACATGGGCAATGCTGGACGTAAAGAAAGAAGTGATGCACTCAATTCTGCAATAGATA
AAATGACCAAGAAGACCAGGGACTTGCGTAGACAGCTCCGCAAAGCTGTCATGGACCACGTTTCAGATTC
TTTCCTGGAAACCAATGTTCCACTTTTGGTATTGATTGAAGCTGCAAAGAATGGAAATGAGAAAGAAGTT
AAGGAGTATGCCCAAGTTTTCCGTGAACATGCCAACAAATTGATTGAGGTTGCCAACTTGGCCTGTTCCA
TCTCAAATAATGAAGAAGGTGTAAAGCTTGTTCGAATGTCTGCAAGCCAGTTAGAAGCCCTCTGTCCTCA
GGTTATTAATGCTGCACTGGCTTTAGCAGCAAAACCACAGAGTAAACTGGCCCAAGAGAACATGGATCTT
TTTAAAGAACAATGGGAAAAACAAGTCCGTGTTCTCACAGATGCTGTCGATGACATTACTTCCATTGATG
ACTTCTTGGCTGTCTCAGAGAATCACATTTTGGAAGATGTGAACAAATGTGTCATTGCTCTCCAAGAGAA
GGATGTGGATGGCCTGGACCGCACAGCTGGTGCAATTCGAGGCCGGGCAGCCCGGGTCATTCACGTAGTC
ACCTCAGAGATGGACAACTATGAGCCAGGAGTCTACACAGAGAAGGTTCTGGAAGCCACTAAGCTGCTCT
CCAACACAGTCATGCCACGTTTTACTGAGCAAGTAGAAGCAGCCGTGGAAGCCCTCAGCTCGGACCCTGC
CCAGCCCATGGATGAGAATGAGTTTATCGATGCTTCCCGCCTGGTATATGATGGCATCCGGGACATCAGG
AAAGCAGTGCTGATGATAAGGACCCCTGAGGAGTTGGATGACTCTGACTTTGAGACAGAAGATTTTGATG
TCAGAAGCAGGACGAGCGTCCAGACAGAAGACGATCAGCTGATAGCTGGCCAGAGTGCCCGGGCGATCAT
GGCTCAGCTTCCCCAGGAGCAAAAAGCGAAGATTGCGGAACAGGTGGCCAGCTTCCAGGAAGAAAAGAGC
AAGCTGGATGCTGAAGTGTCCAAATGGGACGACAGTGGCAATGACATCATTGTGCTGGCCAAGCAGATGT
GCATGATTATGATGGAGATGACAGACTTTACCCGAGGTAAAGGACCACTCAAAAATACATCGGATGTCAT
CAGTGCTGCCAAGAAAATTGCTGAGGCAGGATCCAGGATGGACAAGCTTGGCCGCACCATTGCAGACCAT
TGCCCCGACTCGGCTTGCAAGCAGGACCTGCTGGCCTACCTGCAACGCATCGCCCTCTACTGCCACCAGC
TGAACATCTGCAGCAAGGTCAAGGCCGAGGTGCAGAATCTCGGCGGGGAGCTTGTTGTCTCTGGGGTGGA
CAGCGCCATGTCCCTGATCCAGGCAGCCAAGAACTTGATGAATGCTGTGGTGCAGACAGTGAAGGCATCC
TACGTCGCCTCTACCAAATACCAAAAGTCACAGGGTATGGCTTCCCTCAACCTTCCTGCTGTGTCATGGA
AGATGAAGGCACCAGAGAAAAAGCCATTGGTGAAGAGAGAGAAACAGGATGAGACACAGACCAAGATTAA
ACGGGCATCTCAGAAGAAGCACGTGAACCCGGTGCAGGCCCTCAGCGAGTTCAAAGCTATGGACAGCATC
CCAGCGGCCGCACTCGAGCACCACCACCACCACCACTGAGATCCGGCTGCTAACAAAGCCCGAAAGGAAG
CTGAGTTGGCTGCTGCCACCGCTGAGCAATAACTAGCATAACCCCTTGGGGCCTCTAAACGGGTCTTGAG
GGGTTTTTTGCTGAAAGGAGGAACTATATCCGGAT
Features (pLannotate 1.2.2; 18 found; start..end, strand, type, name):
     12..440     +  rep_origin     f1 ori (sequence partly withheld): f1 bacteriophage origin of replication; arrow indicates direction of (+) strand synthesis
    493..550     +  promoter       AmpR promoter (fragment): bla
    559..1374    -  CDS            KanR: aminoglycoside phosphotransferase; aph(3')-Ia; confers resistance to kanamycin in bacteria or G418 (Geneticin®) in eukaryotes
   1496..2084    +  rep_origin     ori: high-copy-number ColE1/pMB1/pBR322/pUC origin of replication
   2270..2409    -  misc_feature   bom: basis of mobility region from pBR322
   2511..2702    -  CDS            rop: Rop protein, which maintains plasmids at low copy number; rop
   2719..3099    +  CDS            YPB1_ECOLX: Protein predicted: Swiss-Prot protein existence level 4. From Escherichia coli.
   3171..3462    -  CDS            TcR (fragment): tetracycline efflux protein; tet; confers resistance to tetracycline
   3477..3498    -  protein_bind   CAP binding site: CAP binding activates transcription in the presence of cAMP. E. coli catabolite activator protein
   3511..4593    -  CDS            lacI: lac repressor; lacI; The lac repressor binds to the lac operator to inhibit transcription in E. coli. This inhibition can be relieved by adding lactose or isopropyl-β-D-thiogalactopyranoside (IPTG).
   4594..4671    -  promoter       lacI promoter: lacI
   4679..4958    -  CDS            TcR (fragment): tetracycline efflux protein; tet; confers resistance to tetracycline
   4980..4998    +  promoter       T7 promoter: promoter for bacteriophage T7 RNA polymerase
   4999..5023    +  protein_bind   lac operator: The lac repressor binds to the lac operator to inhibit transcription in E. coli. This inhibition can be relieved by adding lactose or isopropyl-β-D-thiogalactopyranoside (IPTG). lac repressor encoded by lacI
   5035..7551    +  CDS            CTNNA1 (fragment): CTNA1_HUMAN - Experimental evidence at protein level: Swiss-Prot protein existence level 1. Associates with the cytoplasmic domain of a variety of cadherins. The association of catenins to cadherins produces a complex which is linked to the actin filament network, and which seems to be of primary importance for cadherins cell-adhesion properties. Can associate with both E- and N-cadherins. Originally believed to be a stable component of E-cadherin/catenin adhesion complexes and to mediate the linkage of cadherins to the actin cytoskeleton at adherens junctions. In contrast, cortical actin was
   7570..7587    +  CDS            9xHis (fragment): 9xHis affinity tag
   7597..7646    +  CDS            SET1 (fragment): solubility-enhancement tag derived from T7 phage gene 10B
   7654..7701    +  terminator     T7 terminator: transcription terminator for bacteriophage T7 RNA polymerase
