[The description below was written by a language model from this plasmid's Addgene catalogue record and pLannotate feature annotations shown in this document.]
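Description:
pET24-aCatenin(82-906)-His6 is a bacterial expression plasmid built on the pET24 backbone for producing a truncated form of human alpha-catenin (CTNNA1) in E. coli. The insert encodes residues 82–906, lacking the first 81 amino acids but otherwise described as wild-type, and was cloned between the NheI and NotI sites, both of which are retained. It is fused at its C-terminus to a hexahistidine tag for metal-affinity purification. The annotation software labels this 18-nt stretch as a fragment of a 9xHis tag, which is consistent with six histidine codons. The sequenced record is 7,726 nt, in line with the approximate 8 kb total given in the catalogue.

Expression is driven by a T7 promoter immediately followed by a lac operator, and transcription ends at a T7 terminator downstream of the tag. The plasmid carries its own lacI gene with its native promoter, so the lac repressor holds the cassette off until IPTG is added. Transcription requires a host that supplies T7 RNA polymerase, although the record lists DH5alpha only as the propagation strain. Selection is by kanamycin through the aph(3')-Ia KanR gene. Replication relies on a pBR322/ColE1-type origin accompanied by the bom region and rop gene. The catalogue lists the plasmid as high copy, although rop normally lowers copy number. An f1 origin is also present, and the short tetracycline-resistance and SET1 fragments flagged in the feature table appear to be backbone remnants rather than functional elements.

The purified protein is suited to biochemical and structural work on this adherens-junction component, such as the associated study of alpha-catenin's interaction with vinculin.
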