Addgene plasmid #203332: pET24-aCatenin(82-906)-His6
Purpose: Bacterial expression of wild-type alpha-catenin
Depositing lab: Tina Izard. Depositing organization: UF Scripps Biomedical Research. Publication: The cytoskeletal protein alpha-catenin unfurls upon binding to vinculin. Rangarajan ES, Izard T. J Biol Chem. 2012 May 25;287(22):18492-9. doi: 10.1074/jbc.M112.351023. Epub 2012 Apr 6. PubMed 22493458.
Backbone
  Vector backbone: pET24
  Backbone size w/o insert (bp): 5500
  Total vector size (bp): 8000
  Vector type: Bacterial Expression
Growth in bacteria
  Bacterial resistance: Kanamycin, 50 μg/mL
  Growth temperature: 37°C
  Growth strain: DH5alpha
  Copy number: High Copy
Gene/Insert
  Gene/Insert name: CTNNA1 (alt name: CTNA1-catenin)
  Species: H. sapiens (human)
  Insert size (bp): 2500
  Mutation: aa 82-906
  Entrez Gene: CTNNA1 (a.k.a. CAP102, MDBS2, MDPT2)
  Tag / fusion protein: 6xHis (C terminal on insert)
  Cloning method: Restriction Enzyme; 5′ cloning site NheI (not destroyed); 3′ cloning site NotI (not destroyed)
  Sequencing primers: 5′ T7 forward; 3′ T7 reverse
Terms and licenses: Academic/Nonprofit Terms; Industry Terms: Not Available to Industry
How to cite: pET24-aCatenin(82-906)-His6 was a gift from Tina Izard (Addgene plasmid # 203332 ; http://n2t.net/addgene:203332 ; RRID:Addgene_203332)
